>Addgene plasmid #118447 | pDRF1-GW yomCherry-T2A-mTurquoise2 | depositor full sequence | sequence record 223810 | pDRF1-GW yomCherry-T2A-mTurquoise2 sequence 8463 bps
CAAGCTTCCTGAAACGGAGAAACATAAACAGGCATTGCTGGGATCACCCATACATCACTCTGTTTTGCCT
GACCTTTTCCGGTAATTTGAAAACAAACCCGGTCTCGAAGCGGAGATCCGGCGATAATTACCGCAGAAAT
AAACCCATACACGAGACGTAGAACCAGCCGCACATGGCCGGAGAAACTCCTGCGAGAATTTCGTAAACTC
GCGCGCATTGCATCTGTATTTCCTAATGCGGCACTTCCAGGCCTCGATCGAGACCGTTTATCCATTGCTT
TTTTGTTGTCTTTTTCCCTCGTTCACAGAAAGTCTGAAGAAGCTATAGTAGAACTATGAGCTTTTTTTGT
TTCTGTTTTCCTTTTTTTTTTTTTTACCTCTGTGGAAATTGTTACTCTCACACTCTTTAGTTCGTTTGTT
TGTTTTGTTTATTCCAATTATGACCGGTGACGAAACGTGGTCGATGGTGGGTACCGCTTATGCTCCCCTC
CATTAGTTTCGATTATATAAAAAGGCCAAATATTGTATTATTTTCAAATGTCCTATCATTATCGTCTAAC
ATCTAATTTCTCTTAAATTTTTTCTCTTTCTTTCCTATAACACCAATAGTGAAAATCTTTTTTTCTTCTA
TATCTACAAAAACTTTTTTTTTCTATCAACCTCGTTGATAAATTTTTTCTTTAACAATCGTTAATAATTA
ATTAATTGGAAAATAACCATTTTTTCTCTCTTTTATACACACATTCAAAAGAAAGAAAAAAAATATACCC
CAGCCTCGACTAGTGAATTCGCGGCCATCACAAGTTTGTACAAAAAAGCAGGCTGCTAGCCACCATGGTT
AGCAAAGGCGAGGAAGATAACATGGCTATAATCAAAGAGTTTATGAGATTCAAAGTACACATGGAGGGTT
CAGTGAATGGTCATGAATTTGAAATTGAAGGCGAAGGCGAGGGCAGACCTTACGAAGGAACTCAAACAGC
AAAACTTAAGGTAACAAAAGGTGGTCCTCTGCCATTCGCCTGGGACATTCTCAGTCCACAATTCATGTAC
GGTTCTAAAGCGTACGTCAAACATCCAGCAGACATTCCAGATTACTTGAAATTGTCTTTTCCAGAAGGCT
TTAAGTGGGAAAGAGTTATGAACTTCGAGGATGGAGGGGTTGTGACCGTTACGCAAGATTCCTCTTTACA
AGATGGTGAGTTTATCTACAAGGTCAAATTAAGGGGGACTAATTTTCCTTCAGACGGGCCAGTCATGCAG
AAAAAGACTATGGGATGGGAAGCCTCTTCAGAGAGAATGTATCCTGAAGATGGCGCTCTAAAAGGAGAAA
TCAAGCAAAGATTGAAGTTAAAGGACGGAGGTCATTATGATGCAGAAGTAAAAACAACCTATAAAGCTAA
AAAGCCAGTTCAACTTCCTGGTGCCTACAATGTTAACATCAAGCTAGACATTACATCCCATAATGAAGAT
TACACTATAGTGGAACAGTATGAACGTGCTGAAGGTAGACACAGTACAGGTGGTATGGATGAACTGTACA
AGTCCGGAGAGGGCAGAGGAAGTCTTCTAACATGCGGTGACGTGGAGGAGAATCCCGGCCCTGGGGATCC
ACCGGTCGCCACCATGGTGAGCAAGGGCGAGGAGCTGTTCACCGGGGTGGTGCCCATCCTGGTCGAGCTG
GACGGCGACGTAAACGGCCACAAGTTCAGCGTGTCCGGCGAGGGCGAGGGCGATGCCACCTACGGCAAGC
TGACCCTGAAGTTCATCTGCACCACCGGCAAGCTGCCCGTGCCCTGGCCCACCCTCGTGACCACCCTGTC
CTGGGGCGTGCAGTGCTTCGCCCGCTACCCCGACCACATGAAGCAGCACGACTTCTTCAAGTCCGCCATG
CCCGAAGGCTACGTCCAGGAGCGCACCATCTTCTTCAAGGACGACGGCAACTACAAGACCCGCGCCGAGG
TGAAGTTCGAGGGCGACACCCTGGTGAACCGCATCGAGCTGAAGGGCATCGACTTCAAGGAGGACGGCAA
CATCCTGGGGCACAAGCTGGAGTACAACTACTTTAGCGACAACGTCTATATCACCGCCGACAAGCAGAAG
AACGGCATCAAGGCCAACTTCAAGATCCGCCACAACATCGAGGACGGCGGCGTGCAGCTCGCCGACCACT
ACCAGCAGAACACCCCCATCGGCGACGGCCCCGTGCTGCTGCCCGACAACCACTACCTGAGCACCCAGTC
CAAGCTGAGCAAAGACCCCAACGAGAAGCGCGATCACATGGTCCTGCTGGAGTTCGTGACCGCCGCCGGG
ATCACTCTCGGCATGGACGAGCTGTACAAGTAAAGCGGCCGCACCCAGCTTTCTTGTACAAAGTGGTGTA
GTTAATTCATGATGGCCGCTGCAGGTCGACCTCGAGGGGGGGCCCGGTACCCAATTCGCCCTATAGTGAG
TCGTATTACGCGCGGATCCAGCTTTGGACTTCTTCGCCAGAGGTTTGGTCAAGTCTCCAATCAAGGTTGT
CGGCTTGTCTACCTTGCCAGAAATTTACGAAAAGATGGAAAAGGGTCAAATCGTTGGTAGATACGTTGTT
GACACTTCTAAATAAGCGAATTTCTTATGATTTATGATTTTTATTATTAAATAAGTTATAAAAAAAATAA
GTGTATACAAATTTTAAAGTGACTCTTAGGTTTTAAAACGANAATTCTTATTCTTGAGTAACTCTTTCCT
GTAGGTCAGGTTGCTTTCTCAGGTATAGCATGAGGTCGCTCTTATTGACCACACCTCTACCGGCATGCCA
ATTCACTGGCCGTCGTTTTACAACGTCGTGACTGGGAAAACCCTGGCGTTACCCAACTTAATCGCCTTGC
AGCACATCCCCCTTTCGCCAGCTGGCGTAATAGCGAAGAGGCCCGCACCGATCGCCCTTCCCAACAGTTG
CGCAGCCTGAATGGCGAATGGCGCCTGATGCGGTATTTTCTCCTTACGCATCTGTGCGGTATTTCACACC
GCATAATCGGATCGTACTTGTTACCCATCATTGAATTTTGAACATCCGAACCTGGGAGTTTTCCCTGAAA
CAGATAGTATATTTGAACCTGTATAATAATATATAGTCTAGCGCTTTACGGAAGACAATGTATGTATTTC
GGTTCCTGGAGAAACTATTGCATCTATTGCATAGGTAATCTTGCACGTCGCATCCCCGGTTCATTTTCTG
CGTTTCCATCTTGCACTTCAATAGCATATCTTTGTTAACGAAGCATCTGTGCTTCATTTTGTAGAACAAA
AATGCAACGCGAGAGCGCTAATTTTTCAAACAAAGAATCTGAGCTGCATTTTTACAGAACAGAAATGCAA
CGCGAAAGCGCTATTTTACCAACGAAGAATCTGTGCTTCATTTTTGTAAAACAAAAATGCAACGCGAGAG
CGCTAATTTTTCAAACAAAGAATCTGAGCTGCATTTTTACAGAACAGAAATGCAACGCGAGAGCGCTATT
TTACCAACAAAGAATCTATACTTCTTTTTTGTTCTACAAAAATGCATCCCGAGAGCGCTATTTTTCTAAC
AAAGCATCTTAGATTACTTTTTTTCTCCTTTGTGCGCTCTATAATGCAGTCTCTTGATAACTTTTTGCAC
TGTAGGTCCGTTAAGGTTAGAAGAAGGCTACTTTGGTGTCTATTTTCTCTTCCATAAAAAAAGCCTGACT
CCACTTCCCGCGTTTACTGATTACTAGCGAAGCTGCGGGTGCATTTTTTCAAGATAAAGGCATCCCCGAT
TATATTCTATACCGATGTGGATTGCGCATACTTTGTGAACAGAAAGTGATAGCGTTGATGATTCTTCATT
GGTCAGAAAATTATGAACGGTTTCTTCTATTTTGTCTCTATATACTACGTATAGGAAATGTTTACATTTT
CGTATTGTTTTCGATTCACTCTATGAATAGTTCTTACTACAATTTTTTTGTCTAAAGAGTAATACTAGAG
ATAAACATAAAAAATGTAGAGGTCGAGTTTAGATGCAAGTTCAAGGAGCGAAAGGTGGATGGGTAGGTTA
TATAGGGATATAGCACAGAGATATATAGCAAAGAGATACTTTTGAGCAATGTTTGTGGAAGCGGTATTCG
CAATATTTTAGTAGCTCGTTACAGTCCGGTGCGTTTTTGGTTTTTTGAAAGTGCGTCTTCAGAGCGCTTT
TGGTTTTCAAAAGCGCTCTGAAGTTCCTATACTTTCTAGCTAGAGAATAGGAACTTCGGAATAGGAACTT
CAAAGCGTTTCCGAAAACGAGCGCTTCCGAAAATGCAACGCGAGCTGCGCACATACAGCTCACTGTTCAC
GTCGCACCTATATCTGCGTGTTGCCTGTATATATATATACATGAGAAGAACGGCATAGTGCGTGTTTATG
CTTAAATGCGTACTTATATGCGTCTATTTATGTAGGATGAAAGGTAGTCTAGTACCTCCTGTGATATTAT
CCCATTCCATGCGGGGTATCGTATGCTTCCTTCAGCACTACCCTTTAGCTGTTCTATATGCTGCCACTCC
TCAATTGGATTAGTCTCATCCTTCAATGCTATCATTTCCTTTGATATTGGATCGATCCGATGATAAGCTG
TCAAACATGAGAATTGGGTAATAACTGATATAATTAAATTGAAGCTCTAATTTGTGAGTTTAGTATACAT
GCATTTACTTATAATACAGTTTTTTAGTTTTGCTGGCCGCATCTTCTCAAATATGCTTCCCAGCCTGCTT
TTCTGTAACGTTCACCCTCTACCTTAGCATCCCTTCCCTTTGCAAATAGTCCTCTTCCAACAATAATAAT
GTCAGATCCTGTAGAGACCACATCATCCACGGTTCTATACTGTTGACCCAATGCGTCTCCCTTGTCATCT
AAACCCACACCGGGTGTCATAATCAACCAATCGTAACCTTCATCTCTTCCACCCATGTCTCTTTGAGCAA
TAAAGCCGATAACAAAATCTTTGTCGCTCTTCGCAATGTCAACAGTACCCTTAGTATATTCTCCAGTAGA
TAGGGAGCCCTTGCATGACAATTCTGCTAACATCAAAAGGCCTCTAGGTTCCTTTGTTACTTCTTCTGCC
GCCTGCTTCAAACCGCTAACAATACCTGGGCCCACCACACCGTGTGCATTCGTAATGTCTGCCCATTCTG
CTATTCTGTATACACCCGCAGAGTACTGCAATTTGACTGTATTACCAATGTCAGCAAATTTTCTGTCTTC
GAAGAGTAAAAAATTGTACTTGGCGGATAATGCCTTTAGCGGCTTAACTGTGCCCTCCATGGAAAAATCA
GTCAAGATATCCACATGTGTTTTTAGTAAACAAATTTTGGGACCTAATGCTTCAACTAACTCCAGTAATT
CCTTGGTGGTACGAACATCCAATGAAGCACACAAGTTTGTTTGCTTTTCGTGCATGATATTAAATAGCTT
GGCAGCAACAGGACTAGGATGAGTAGCAGCACGTTCCTTATATGTAGCTTTCGACATGATTTATCTTCGT
TTCCTGCATGTTTTTGTTCTGTGCAGTTGGGTTAAGAATACTGGGCAATTTCATGTTTCTTCAACACTAC
ATATGCGTATATATACCAATCTAAGTCTGTGCTCCTTCCTTCGTTCTTCCTTCTGTTCGGAGATTACCGA
ATCAAAAAAATTTCAAGGAAACCGAAATCAAAAAAAAGAATAAAAAAAAAATGATGAATTGAAAAGCTAA
TTCTTGAAGACGAAAGGGCCTCGTGATACGCCTATTTTTATAGGTTAATGTCATGATAATAATGGTTTCT
TAGACGTCAGGTGGCACTTTTCGGGGAAATGTGCGCGGAACCCCTATTTGTTTATTTTTCTAAATACATT
CAAATATGTATCCGCTCATGAGACAATAACCCTGATAAATGCTTCAATAATATTGAAAAAGGAAGAGTAT
GAGTATTCAACATTTCCGTGTCGCCCTTATTCCCTTTTTTGCGGCATTTTGCCTTCCTGTTTTTGCTCAC
CCAGAAACGCTGGTGAAAGTAAAAGATGCTGAAGATCAGTTGGGTGCACGAGTGGGTTACATCGAACTGG
ATCTCAACAGCGGTAAGATCCTTGAGAGTTTTCGCCCCGAAGAACGTTTTCCAATGATGAGCACTTTTAA
AGTTCTGCTATGTGGCGCGGTATTATCCCGTATTGACGCCGGGCAAGAGCAACTCGGTCGCCGCATACAC
TATTCTCAGAATGACTTGGTTGAGTACTCACCAGTCACAGAAAAGCATCTTACGGATGGCATGACAGTAA
GAGAATTATGCAGTGCTGCCATAACCATGAGTGATAACACTGCGGCCAACTTACTTCTGACAACGATCGG
AGGACCGAAGGAGCTAACCGCTTTTTTGCACAACATGGGGGATCATGTAACTCGCCTTGATCGTTGGGAA
CCGGAGCTGAATGAAGCCATACCAAACGACGAGCGTGACACCACGATGCCTGTAGCAATGGCAACAACGT
TGCGCAAACTATTAACTGGCGAACTACTTACTCTAGCTTCCCGGCAACAATTAATAGACTGGATGGAGGC
GGATAAAGTTGCAGGACCACTTCTGCGCTCGGCCCTTCCGGCTGGCTGGTTTATTGCTGATAAATCTGGA
GCCGGTGAGCGTGGGTCTCGCGGTATCATTGCAGCACTGGGGCCAGATGGTAAGCCCTCCCGTATCGTAG
TTATCTACACGACGGGGAGTCAGGCAACTATGGATGAACGAAATAGACAGATCGCTGAGATAGGTGCCTC
ACTGATTAAGCATTGGTAACTGTCAGACCAAGTTTACTCATATATACTTTAGATTGATTTAAAACTTCAT
TTTTAATTTAAAAGGATCTAGGTGAAGATCCTTTTTGATAATCTCATGACCAAAATCCCTTAACGTGAGT
TTTCGTTCCACTGAGCGTCAGACCCCGTAGAAAAGATCAAAGGATCTTCTTGAGATCCTTTTTTTCTGCG
CGTAATCTGCTGCTTGCAAACAAAAAAACCACCGCTACCAGCGGTGGTTTGTTTGCCGGATCAAGAGCTA
CCAACTCTTTTTCCGAAGGTAACTGGCTTCAGCAGAGCGCAGATACCAAATACTGTTCTTCTAGTGTAGC
CGTAGTTAGGCCACCACTTCAAGAACTCTGTAGCACCGCCTACATACCTCGCTCTGCTAATCCTGTTACC
AGTGGCTGCTGCCAGTGGCGATAAGTCGTGTCTTACCGGGTTGGACTCAAGACGATAGTTACCGGATAAG
GCGCAGCGGTCGGGCTGAACGGGGGGTTCGTGCACACAGCCCAGCTTGGAGCGAACGACCTACACCGAAC
TGAGATACCTACAGCGTGAGCTATGAGAAAGCGCCACGCTTCCCGAAGGGAGAAAGGCGGACAGGTATCC
GGTAAGCGGCAGGGTCGGAACAGGAGAGCGCACGAGGGAGCTTCCAGGGGGAAACGCCTGGTATCTTTAT
AGTCCTGTCGGGTTTCGCCACCTCTGACTTGAGCGTCGATTTTTGTGATGCTCGTCAGGGGGGCGGAGCC
TATGGAAAAACGCCAGCAACGCGGCCTTTTTACGGTTCCTGGCCTTTTGCTGGCCTTTTGCTCACATGTT
CTTTCCTGCGTTATCCCCTGATTCTGTGGATAACCGTATTACCGCCTTTGAGTGAGCTGATACCGCTCGC
CGCAGCCGAACGACCGAGCGCAGCGAGTCAGTGAGCGAGGAAGCGGAAGAGCGCCCAATACGCAAACCGC
CTCTCCCCGCGCGTTGGCCGATTCATTAATGCAGCTGGCACGACAGGTTTCCCGACTGGAAAGCGGGCAG
TGAGCGCAACGCAATTAATGTGAGTTAGCTCACTCATTAGGCACCCCAGGCTTTACACTTTATGCTTCCG
GCTCGTATGTTGTGTGGAATTGTGAGCGGATAACAATTTCACACAGGAAACAGCTATGACCATGATTACG
CCAAGCTTACCGCATCAGGAAATTGTAAGCGTTAATATTTTGTTAAAATTCGCGTTAAATTTTTGTTAAA
TCAGCTCATTTTTTAACCAATAGGCCGAAATCGGCAAAATCCCTTATAAATCAAAAGAATAGACCGAGAT
AGGGT
[37 nt withheld, positions 8126-8162]
AAAGAACGTGGACTCCAACGTCAAAGG
[49 nt withheld, positions 8190-8238]
T
[91 nt withheld, positions 8240-8330]
G
[124 nt withheld, positions 8332-8455]
CCATTCGC
Features (pLannotate 1.2.2; 26 found; start..end, strand, type, name):
      3..257     -  CDS            BRP1 (fragment): BRP1_YEAST - Protein predicted: Swiss-Prot protein existence level 4. From Saccharomyces cerevisiae (strain ATCC 204508 / S288c) (Baker's yeast).
    359..375     -  promoter       ARG4 promoter (fragment): S. cerevisiae ARG4
    480..563     +  CDS            YG007_YEAST: Protein predicted: Swiss-Prot protein existence level 4. From Saccharomyces cerevisiae (strain ATCC 204508 / S288c) (Baker's yeast).
    800..824     +  protein_bind   attB1: mutant version of attB; recombination site for the Gateway® BP reaction BP Clonase™
    835..1542    +  CDS            mCherry: mCherry is a basic (constitutively fluorescent) red fluorescent protein published in 2004, derived from Discosoma sp.. It is reported to be a very rapidly-maturing monomer with low acid sensitivity.
   1624..2343    +  CDS            mTurquoise2: enhanced monomeric variant of CFP (Goedhart et al., 2012) mammalian codon-optimized
   2353..2377    -  protein_bind   attB2: mutant version of attB; recombination site for the Gateway® BP reaction BP Clonase™
   2405..2431    +  misc_feature   MCS (fragment): pBluescript multiple cloning site
   2440..2458    -  promoter       T7 promoter: promoter for bacteriophage T7 RNA polymerase
   2459..2602    +  CDS            ADH1 (fragment): ADH1_YEAST - Also known as ADC1. Experimental evidence at protein level: Swiss-Prot protein existence level 1. This isozyme preferentially catalyzes the conversion of primary unbranched alcohols to their corresponding aldehydes. Also shows activity toward secondary alcohols. From Saccharomyces cerevisiae (strain ATCC 204508 / S288c) (Baker's yeast).
   2606..2793    +  terminator     ADH1 terminator: S. cerevisiae ADH1; transcription terminator for the S. cerevisiae alcohol dehydrogenase 1 (ADH1) gene
   2801..2958    +  CDS            lacZα (fragment): LacZα fragment of β-galactosidase; lacZ fragment
   2964..3015    -  misc_feature   bom (fragment): basis of mobility region from pBR322
   3020..3103    +  CDS            RAF1 (fragment): RAF_YEAST - Experimental evidence at transcript level: Swiss-Prot protein existence level 2. Antagonizes transcriptional repression of recombinase FLP by REP1-REP2. May play a role in plasmid partitioning. From Saccharomyces cerevisiae (strain ATCC 204508 / S288c) (Baker's yeast).
   3257..4603    -  rep_origin     2μ ori: yeast 2μ plasmid origin of replication
   4608..4624    -  promoter       tet promoter (fragment): E. coli promoter for tetracycline efflux protein gene
   4714..5517    -  CDS            URA3: orotidine-5'-phosphate decarboxylase, required for uracil biosynthesis; S. cerevisiae URA3; yeast auxotrophic marker, counterselectable with 5-fluoroorotic acid (5-FOA)
   5518..5733    -  promoter       URA3 promoter: S. cerevisiae URA3
   5844..5948    +  promoter       AmpR promoter: bla
   5949..6809    +  CDS            AmpR: β-lactamase; bla; confers resistance to ampicillin, carbenicillin, and related antibiotics
   6980..7568    +  rep_origin     ori: high-copy-number ColE1/pMB1/pBR322/pUC origin of replication
   7751..7843    +  CDS            lacI (fragment): lac repressor; lacI; The lac repressor binds to the lac operator to inhibit transcription in E. coli. This inhibition can be relieved by adding lactose or isopropyl-β-D-thiogalactopyranoside (IPTG).
   7856..7877    +  protein_bind   CAP binding site: CAP binding activates transcription in the presence of cAMP. E. coli catabolite activator protein
   7892..7922    +  promoter       lac promoter: promoter for the E. coli lac operon
   7930..7946    +  protein_bind   lac operator: The lac repressor binds to the lac operator to inhibit transcription in E. coli. This inhibition can be relieved by adding lactose or isopropyl-β-D-thiogalactopyranoside (IPTG). lac repressor encoded by lacI
   8027..8455    -  rep_origin     f1 ori (sequence partly withheld): f1 bacteriophage origin of replication; arrow indicates direction of (+) strand synthesis
