>Addgene plasmid #118447 | pDRF1-GW yomCherry-T2A-mTurquoise2 | addgene full sequence | sequence record 236926 | Addgene NGS Result
CAAGCTTCCTGAAACGGAGAAACATAAACAGGCATTGCTGGGATCACCCATACATCACTCTGTTTTGCCT
GACCTTTTCCGGTAATTTGAAAACAAACCCGGTCTCGAAGCGGAGATCCGGCGATAATTACCGCAGAAAT
AAACCCATACACGAGACGTAGAACCAGCCGCACATGGCCGGAGAAACTCCTGCGAGAATTTCGTAAACTC
GCGCGCATTGCATCTGTATTTCCTAATGCGGCACTTCCAGGCCTCGATCGAGACCGTTTATCCATTGCTT
TTTTGTTGTCTTTTTCCCTCGTTCACAGAAAGTCTGAAGAAGCTATAGTAGAACTATGAGCTTTTTTTGT
TTCTGTTTTCCTTTTTTTTTTTTTTACCTCTGTGGAAATTGTTACTCTCACACTCTTTAGTTCGTTTGTT
TGTTTTGTTTATTCCAATTATGACCGGTGACGAAACGTGGTCGATGGTGGGTACCGCTTATGCTCCCCTC
CATTAGTTTCGATTATATAAAAAGGCCAAATATTGTATTATTTTCAAATGTCCTATCATTATCGTCTAAC
ATCTAATTTCTCTTAAATTTTTTCTCTTTCTTTCCTATAACACCAATAGTGAAAATCTTTTTTTCTTCTA
TATCTACAAAAACTTTTTTTTTCTATCAACCTCGTTGATAAATTTTTTCTTTAACAATCGTTAATAATTA
ATTAATTGGAAAATAACCATTTTTTCTCTCTTTTATACACACATTCAAAAGAAAGAAAAAAAATATACCC
CAGCCTCGACTAGTGAATTCGCGGCCATCACAAGTTTGTACAAAAAAGCAGGCTGCTAGCCACCATGGTT
AGCAAAGGCGAGGAAGATAACATGGCTATAATCAAAGAGTTTATGAGATTCAAAGTACACATGGAGGGTT
CAGTGAATGGTCATGAATTTGAAATTGAAGGCGAAGGCGAGGGCAGACCTTACGAAGGAACTCAAACAGC
AAAACTTAAGGTAACAAAAGGTGGTCCTCTGCCATTCGCCTGGGACATTCTCAGTCCACAATTCATGTAC
GGTTCTAAAGCGTACGTCAAACATCCAGCAGACATTCCAGATTACTTGAAATTGTCTTTTCCAGAAGGCT
TTAAGTGGGAAAGAGTTATGAACTTCGAGGATGGAGGGGTTGTGACCGTTACGCAAGATTCCTCTTTACA
AGATGGTGAGTTTATCTACAAGGTCAAATTAAGGGGGACTAATTTTCCTTCAGACGGGCCAGTCATGCAG
AAAAAGACTATGGGATGGGAAGCCTCTTCAGAGAGAATGTATCCTGAAGATGGCGCTCTAAAAGGAGAAA
TCAAGCAAAGATTGAAGTTAAAGGACGGAGGTCATTATGATGCAGAAGTAAAAACAACCTATAAAGCTAA
AAAGCCAGTTCAACTTCCTGGTGCCTACAATGTTAACATCAAGCTAGACATTACATCCCATAATGAAGAT
TACACTATAGTGGAACAGTATGAACGTGCTGAAGGTAGACACAGTACAGGTGGTATGGATGAACTGTACA
AGTCCGGAGAGGGCAGAGGAAGTCTTCTAACATGCGGTGACGTGGAGGAGAATCCCGGCCCTGGGGATCC
ACCGGTCGCCACCATGGTGAGCAAGGGCGAGGAGCTGTTCACCGGGGTGGTGCCCATCCTGGTCGAGCTG
GACGGCGACGTAAACGGCCACAAGTTCAGCGTGTCCGGCGAGGGCGAGGGCGATGCCACCTACGGCAAGC
TGACCCTGAAGTTCATCTGCACCACCGGCAAGCTGCCCGTGCCCTGGCCCACCCTCGTGACCACCCTGTC
CTGGGGCGTGCAGTGCTTCGCCCGCTACCCCGACCACATGAAGCAGCACGACTTCTTCAAGTCCGCCATG
CCCGAAGGCTACGTCCAGGAGCGCACCATCTTCTTCAAGGACGACGGCAACTACAAGACCCGCGCCGAGG
TGAAGTTCGAGGGCGACACCCTGGTGAACCGCATCGAGCTGAAGGGCATCGACTTCAAGGAGGACGGCAA
CATCCTGGGGCACAAGCTGGAGTACAACTACTTTAGCGACAACGTCTATATCACCGCCGACAAGCAGAAG
AACGGCATCAAGGCCAACTTCAAGATCCGCCACAACATCGAGGACGGCGGCGTGCAGCTCGCCGACCACT
ACCAGCAGAACACCCCCATCGGCGACGGCCCCGTGCTGCTGCCCGACAACCACTACCTGAGCACCCAGTC
CAAGCTGAGCAAAGACCCCAACGAGAAGCGCGATCACATGGTCCTGCTGGAGTTCGTGACCGCCGCCGGG
ATCACTCTCGGCATGGACGAGCTGTACAAGTAAAGCGGCCGCACCCAGCTTTCTTGTACAAAGTGGTGTA
GTTAATTCATGATGGCCGCTGCAGGTCGACCTCGAGGGGGGGCCCGGTACCCAATTCGCCCTATAGTGAG
TCGTATTACGCGCGGATCCAGCTTTGGACTTCTTCGCCAGAGGTTTGGTCAAGTCTCCAATCAAGGTTGT
CGGCTTGTCTACCTTGCCAGAAATTTACGAAAAGATGGAAAAGGGTCAAATCGTTGGTAGATACGTTGTT
GACACTTCTAAATAAGCGAATTTCTTATGATTTATGATTTTTATTATTAAATAAGTTATAAAAAAAATAA
GTGTATACAAATTTTAAAGTGACTCTTAGGTTTTAAAACGAAAATTCTTATTCTTGAGTAACTCTTTCCT
GTAGGTCAGGTTGCTTTCTCAGGTATAGCATGAGGTCGCTCTTATTGACCACACCTCTACCGGCATGCCA
ATTCACTGGCCGTCGTTTTACAACGTCGTGACTGGGAAAACCCTGGCGTTACCCAACTTAATCGCCTTGC
AGCACATCCCCCTTTCGCCAGCTGGCGTAATAGCGAAGAGGCCCGCACCGATCGCCCTTCCCAACAGTTG
CGCAGCCTGAATGGCGAATGGCGCCTGATGCGGTATTTTCTCCTTACGCATCTGTGCGGTATTTCACACC
GCATAATCGGATCGTACTTGTTACCCATCATTGAATTTTGAACATCCGAACCTGGGAGTTTTCCCTGAAA
CAGATAGTATATTTGAACCTGTATAATAATATATAGTCTAGCGCTTTACGGAAGACAATGTATGTATTTC
GGTTCCTGGAGAAACTATTGCATCTATTGCATAGGTAATCTTGCACGTCGCATCCCCGGTTCATTTTCTG
CGTTTCCATCTTGCACTTCAATAGCATATCTTTGTTAACGAAGCATCTGTGCTTCATTTTGTAGAACAAA
AATGCAACGCGAGAGCGCTAATTTTTCAAACAAAGAATCTGAGCTGCATTTTTACAGAACAGAAATGCAA
CGCGAAAGCGCTATTTTACCAACGAAGAATCTGTGCTTCATTTTTGTAAAACAAAAATGCAACGCGAGAG
CGCTAATTTTTCAAACAAAGAATCTGAGCTGCATTTTTACAGAACAGAAATGCAACGCGAGAGCGCTATT
TTACCAACAAAGAATCTATACTTCTTTTTTGTTCTACAAAAATGCATCCCGAGAGCGCTATTTTTCTAAC
AAAGCATCTTAGATTACTTTTTTTCTCCTTTGTGCGCTCTATAATGCAGTCTCTTGATAACTTTTTGCAC
TGTAGGTCCGTTAAGGTTAGAAGAAGGCTACTTTGGTGTCTATTTTCTCTTCCATAAAAAAAGCCTGACT
CCACTTCCCGCGTTTACTGATTACTAGCGAAGCTGCGGGTGCATTTTTTCAAGATAAAGGCATCCCCGAT
TATATTCTATACCGATGTGGATTGCGCATACTTTGTGAACAGAAAGTGATAGCGTTGATGATTCTTCATT
GGTCAGAAAATTATGAACGGTTTCTTCTATTTTGTCTCTATATACTACGTATAGGAAATGTTTACATTTT
CGTATTGTTTTCGATTCACTCTATGAATAGTTCTTACTACAATTTTTTTGTCTAAAGAGTAATACTAGAG
ATAAACATAAAAAATGTAGAGGTCGAGTTTAGATGCAAGTTCAAGGAGCGAAAGGTGGATGGGTAGGTTA
TATAGGGATATAGCACAGAGATATATAGCAAAGAGATACTTTTGAGCAATGTTTGTGGAAGCGGTATTCG
CAATATTTTAGTAGCTCGTTACAGTCCGGTGCGTTTTTGGTTTTTTGAAAGTGCGTCTTCAGAGCGCTTT
TGGTTTTCAAAAGCGCTCTGAAGTTCCTATACTTTCTAGCTAGAGAATAGGAACTTCGGAATAGGAACTT
CAAAGCGTTTCCGAAAACGAGCGCTTCCGAAAATGCAACGCGAGCTGCGCACATACAGCTCACTGTTCAC
GTCGCACCTATATCTGCGTGTTGCCTGTATATATATATACATGAGAAGAACGGCATAGTGCGTGTTTATG
CTTAAATGCGTACTTATATGCGTCTATTTATGTAGGATGAAAGGTAGTCTAGTACCTCCTGTGATATTAT
CCCATTCCATGCGGGGTATCGTATGCTTCCTTCAGCACTACCCTTTAGCTGTTCTATATGCTGCCACTCC
TCAATTGGATTAGTCTCATCCTTCAATGCTATCATTTCCTTTGATATTGGATCGATCCGATGATAAGCTG
TCAAACATGAGAATTGGGTAATAACTGATATAATTAAATTGAAGCTCTAATTTGTGAGTTTAGTATACAT
GCATTTACTTATAATACAGTTTTTTAGTTTTGCTGGCCGCATCTTCTCAAATATGCTTCCCAGCCTGCTT
TTCTGTAACGTTCACCCTCTACCTTAGCATCCCTTCCCTTTGCAAATAGTCCTCTTCCAACAATAATAAT
GTCAGATCCTGTAGAGACCACATCATCCACGGTTCTATACTGTTGACCCAATGCGTCTCCCTTGTCATCT
AAACCCACACCGGGTGTCATAATCAACCAATCGTAACCTTCATCTCTTCCACCCATGTCTCTTTGAGCAA
TAAAGCCGATAACAAAATCTTTGTCGCTCTTCGCAATGTCAACAGTACCCTTAGTATATTCTCCAGTAGA
TAGGGAGCCCTTGCATGACAATTCTGCTAACATCAAAAGGCCTCTAGGTTCCTTTGTTACTTCTTCTGCC
GCCTGCTTCAAACCGCTAACAATACCTGGGCCCACCACACCGTGTGCATTCGTAATGTCTGCCCATTCTG
CTATTCTGTATACACCCGCAGAGTACTGCAATTTGACTGTATTACCAATGTCAGCAAATTTTCTGTCTTC
GAAGAGTAAAAAATTGTACTTGGCGGATAATGCCTTTAGCGGCTTAACTGTGCCCTCCATGGAAAAATCA
GTCAAGATATCCACATGTGTTTTTAGTAAACAAATTTTGGGACCTAATGCTTCAACTAACTCCAGTAATT
CCTTGGTGGTACGAACATCCAATGAAGCACACAAGTTTGTTTGCTTTTCGTGCATGATATTAAATAGCTT
GGCAGCAACAGGACTAGGATGAGTAGCAGCACGTTCCTTATATGTAGCTTTCGACATGATTTATCTTCGT
TTCCTGCATGTTTTTGTTCTGTGCAGTTGGGTTAAGAATACTGGGCAATTTCATGTTTCTTCAACACTAC
ATATGCGTATATATACCAATCTAAGTCTGTGCTCCTTCCTTCGTTCTTCCTTCTGTTCGGAGATTACCGA
ATCAAAAAAATTTCAAGGAAACCGAAATCAAAAAAAAGAATAAAAAAAAAATGATGAATTGAAAAGCTAA
TTCTTGAAGACGAAAGGGCCTCGTGATACGCCTATTTTTATAGGTTAATGTCATGATAATAATGGTTTCT
TAGACGTCAGGTGGCACTTTTCGGGGAAATGTGCGCGGAACCCCTATTTGTTTATTTTTCTAAATACATT
CAAATATGTATCCGCTCATGAGACAATAACCCTGATAAATGCTTCAATAATATTGAAAAAGGAAGAGTAT
GAGTATTCAACATTTCCGTGTCGCCCTTATTCCCTTTTTTGCGGCATTTTGCCTTCCTGTTTTTGCTCAC
CCAGAAACGCTGGTGAAAGTAAAAGATGCTGAAGATCAGTTGGGTGCACGAGTGGGTTACATCGAACTGG
ATCTCAACAGCGGTAAGATCCTTGAGAGTTTTCGCCCCGAAGAACGTTTTCCAATGATGAGCACTTTTAA
AGTTCTGCTATGTGGCGCGGTATTATCCCGTATTGACGCCGGGCAAGAGCAACTCGGTCGCCGCATACAC
TATTCTCAGAATGACTTGGTTGAGTACTCACCAGTCACAGAAAAGCATCTTACGGATGGCATGACAGTAA
GAGAATTATGCAGTGCTGCCATAACCATGAGTGATAACACTGCGGCCAACTTACTTCTGACAACGATCGG
AGGACCGAAGGAGCTAACCGCTTTTTTGCACAACATGGGGGATCATGTAACTCGCCTTGATCGTTGGGAA
CCGGAGCTGAATGAAGCCATACCAAACGACGAGCGTGACACCACGATGCCTGTAGCAATGGCAACAACGT
TGCGCAAACTATTAACTGGCGAACTACTTACTCTAGCTTCCCGGCAACAATTAATAGACTGGATGGAGGC
GGATAAAGTTGCAGGACCACTTCTGCGCTCGGCCCTTCCGGCTGGCTGGTTTATTGCTGATAAATCTGGA
GCCGGTGAGCGTGGGTCTCGCGGTATCATTGCAGCACTGGGGCCAGATGGTAAGCCCTCCCGTATCGTAG
TTATCTACACGACGGGGAGTCAGGCAACTATGGATGAACGAAATAGACAGATCGCTGAGATAGGTGCCTC
ACTGATTAAGCATTGGTAACTGTCAGACCAAGTTTACTCATATATACTTTAGATTGATTTAAAACTTCAT
TTTTAATTTAAAAGGATCTAGGTGAAGATCCTTTTTGATAATCTCATGACCAAAATCCCTTAACGTGAGT
TTTCGTTCCACTGAGCGTCAGACCCCGTAGAAAAGATCAAAGGATCTTCTTGAGATCCTTTTTTTCTGCG
CGTAATCTGCTGCTTGCAAACAAAAAAACCACCGCTACCAGCGGTGGTTTGTTTGCCGGATCAAGAGCTA
CCAACTCTTTTTCCGAAGGTAACTGGCTTCAGCAGAGCGCAGATACCAAATACTGTTCTTCTAGTGTAGC
CGTAGTTAGGCCACCACTTCAAGAACTCTGTAGCACCGCCTACATACCTCGCTCTGCTAATCCTGTTACC
AGTGGCTGCTGCCAGTGGCGATAAGTCGTGTCTTACCGGGTTGGACTCAAGACGATAGTTACCGGATAAG
GCGCAGCGGTCGGGCTGAACGGGGGGTTCGTGCACACAGCCCAGCTTGGAGCGAACGACCTACACCGAAC
TGAGATACCTACAGCGTGAGCTATGAGAAAGCGCCACGCTTCCCGAAGGGAGAAAGGCGGACAGGTATCC
GGTAAGCGGCAGGGTCGGAACAGGAGAGCGCACGAGGGAGCTTCCAGGGGGAAACGCCTGGTATCTTTAT
AGTCCTGTCGGGTTTCGCCACCTCTGACTTGAGCGTCGATTTTTGTGATGCTCGTCAGGGGGGCGGAGCC
TATGGAAAAACGCCAGCAACGCGGCCTTTTTACGGTTCCTGGCCTTTTGCTGGCCTTTTGCTCACATGTT
CTTTCCTGCGTTATCCCCTGATTCTGTGGATAACCGTATTACCGCCTTTGAGTGAGCTGATACCGCTCGC
CGCAGCCGAACGACCGAGCGCAGCGAGTCAGTGAGCGAGGAAGCGGAAGAGCGCCCAATACGCAAACCGC
CTCTCCCCGCGCGTTGGCCGATTCATTAATGCAGCTGGCACGACAGGTTTCCCGACTGGAAAGCGGGCAG
TGAGCGCAACGCAATTAATGTGAGTTAGCTCACTCATTAGGCACCCCAGGCTTTACACTTTATGCTTCCG
GCTCGTATGTTGTGTGGAATTGTGAGCGGATAACAATTTCACACAGGAAACAGCTATGACCATGATTACG
CCAAGCTTACCGCATCAGGAAATTGTAAGCGTTAATATTTTGTTAAAATTCGCGTTAAATTTTTGTTAAA
TCAGCTCATTTTTTAACCAATAGGCCGAAATCGGCAAAATCCCTTATAAATCAAAAGAATAGACCGAGAT
AGGGT
[37 nt withheld, positions 8126-8162]
AAAGAACGTGGACTCCAACGTCAAAGG
[49 nt withheld, positions 8190-8238]
T
[91 nt withheld, positions 8240-8330]
G
[124 nt withheld, positions 8332-8455]
CCATTCGC
Features (pLannotate 1.2.2; 26 found; start..end, strand, type, name):
      3..257     -  CDS            BRP1 (fragment): BRP1_YEAST - Protein predicted: Swiss-Prot protein existence level 4. From Saccharomyces cerevisiae (strain ATCC 204508 / S288c) (Baker's yeast).
    359..375     -  promoter       ARG4 promoter (fragment): S. cerevisiae ARG4
    480..563     +  CDS            YG007_YEAST: Protein predicted: Swiss-Prot protein existence level 4. From Saccharomyces cerevisiae (strain ATCC 204508 / S288c) (Baker's yeast).
    800..824     +  protein_bind   attB1: mutant version of attB; recombination site for the Gateway® BP reaction BP Clonase™
    835..1542    +  CDS            mCherry: mCherry is a basic (constitutively fluorescent) red fluorescent protein published in 2004, derived from Discosoma sp.. It is reported to be a very rapidly-maturing monomer with low acid sensitivity.
   1624..2343    +  CDS            mTurquoise2: enhanced monomeric variant of CFP (Goedhart et al., 2012) mammalian codon-optimized
   2353..2377    -  protein_bind   attB2: mutant version of attB; recombination site for the Gateway® BP reaction BP Clonase™
   2405..2431    +  misc_feature   MCS (fragment): pBluescript multiple cloning site
   2440..2458    -  promoter       T7 promoter: promoter for bacteriophage T7 RNA polymerase
   2459..2602    +  CDS            ADH1 (fragment): ADH1_YEAST - Also known as ADC1. Experimental evidence at protein level: Swiss-Prot protein existence level 1. This isozyme preferentially catalyzes the conversion of primary unbranched alcohols to their corresponding aldehydes. Also shows activity toward secondary alcohols. From Saccharomyces cerevisiae (strain ATCC 204508 / S288c) (Baker's yeast).
   2606..2793    +  terminator     ADH1 terminator: S. cerevisiae ADH1; transcription terminator for the S. cerevisiae alcohol dehydrogenase 1 (ADH1) gene
   2801..2958    +  CDS            lacZα (fragment): LacZα fragment of β-galactosidase; lacZ fragment
   2964..3015    -  misc_feature   bom (fragment): basis of mobility region from pBR322
   3020..3103    +  CDS            RAF1 (fragment): RAF_YEAST - Experimental evidence at transcript level: Swiss-Prot protein existence level 2. Antagonizes transcriptional repression of recombinase FLP by REP1-REP2. May play a role in plasmid partitioning. From Saccharomyces cerevisiae (strain ATCC 204508 / S288c) (Baker's yeast).
   3257..4603    -  rep_origin     2μ ori: yeast 2μ plasmid origin of replication
   4608..4624    -  promoter       tet promoter (fragment): E. coli promoter for tetracycline efflux protein gene
   4714..5517    -  CDS            URA3: orotidine-5'-phosphate decarboxylase, required for uracil biosynthesis; S. cerevisiae URA3; yeast auxotrophic marker, counterselectable with 5-fluoroorotic acid (5-FOA)
   5518..5733    -  promoter       URA3 promoter: S. cerevisiae URA3
   5844..5948    +  promoter       AmpR promoter: bla
   5949..6809    +  CDS            AmpR: β-lactamase; bla; confers resistance to ampicillin, carbenicillin, and related antibiotics
   6980..7568    +  rep_origin     ori: high-copy-number ColE1/pMB1/pBR322/pUC origin of replication
   7751..7843    +  CDS            lacI (fragment): lac repressor; lacI; The lac repressor binds to the lac operator to inhibit transcription in E. coli. This inhibition can be relieved by adding lactose or isopropyl-β-D-thiogalactopyranoside (IPTG).
   7856..7877    +  protein_bind   CAP binding site: CAP binding activates transcription in the presence of cAMP. E. coli catabolite activator protein
   7892..7922    +  promoter       lac promoter: promoter for the E. coli lac operon
   7930..7946    +  protein_bind   lac operator: The lac repressor binds to the lac operator to inhibit transcription in E. coli. This inhibition can be relieved by adding lactose or isopropyl-β-D-thiogalactopyranoside (IPTG). lac repressor encoded by lacI
   8027..8455    -  rep_origin     f1 ori (sequence partly withheld): f1 bacteriophage origin of replication; arrow indicates direction of (+) strand synthesis
