[The description below was written by a language model from this plasmid's Addgene catalogue record and pLannotate feature annotations shown in this document.]
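Description:
pDRF1-GW yomCherry-T2A-mTurquoise2 is an 8,463 nt yeast expression plasmid built on the Gateway-compatible pDRF1-GW backbone and designed as an E. coli–Saccharomyces cerevisiae shuttle vector. In bacteria it is maintained at high copy through a ColE1/pUC-type origin and selected with ampicillin via the AmpR (β-lactamase) gene. An f1 origin and remnants of a lac promoter/operator region and pBluescript-type polylinker are also present as backbone carry-over. In yeast it replicates episomally from the 2μ origin, which typically gives multicopy maintenance. It is selected by uracil prototrophy through the URA3 marker under its own promoter, a marker that can also be counterselected with 5-FOA.

The payload sits between attB1 and attB2 sites, the recombination scars of Gateway cloning, although the catalogue lists restriction enzyme cloning with unknown sites. It consists of a yeast codon-optimized mCherry coding sequence followed by mTurquoise2. The short unannotated gap between the two corresponds to the T2A peptide named in the insert. T2A causes ribosomal skipping during translation, so a single transcript yields two separate fluorescent proteins in a fixed, roughly equimolar ratio. Transcription ends at the ADH1 terminator downstream. The yeast promoter driving the cassette is not stated in the catalogue entry and is not annotated as such in the feature table, where the upstream region shows only fragmentary matches to yeast genomic sequences.

According to the record, the construct produces equimolar red and cyan fluorescent protein expression. It comes from work characterising fluorescent proteins in vivo in budding yeast, where such a co-expressed pair lets one protein's signal be normalised against the other.
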