Addgene plasmid #118447: pDRF1-GW yomCherry-T2A-mTurquoise2
Purpose: Produces equimolar expression of yeast codon-optimized mCherry and mTq2
Depositing lab: Bas Teusink. Depositing organization: Vrije Universiteit Amsterdam. Publication: In vivo characterisation of fluorescent proteins in budding yeast. Botman D, de Groot DH, Schmidt P, Goedhart J, Teusink B. Sci Rep. 2019 Feb 19;9(1):2234. doi: 10.1038/s41598-019-38913-z. PubMed 30783202.
Backbone
  Vector backbone: pDRF1-GW
  Vector type: Yeast Expression
  Selectable markers: URA3
Growth in bacteria
  Bacterial resistance: Ampicillin, 100 μg/mL
  Growth temperature: 37°C
  Growth strain: DH5alpha
  Copy number: High Copy
Gene/Insert
  Gene/Insert name: yomCherry-T2A-mTurquoise2
  Species: Synthetic
  Cloning method: Restriction Enzyme; 5′ cloning site unknown (unknown if destroyed); 3′ cloning site unknown (unknown if destroyed)
  Sequencing primers: 5′ AACAATCGTTAATAATTAATTAATTGG; 3′ GAGTCACTTTAAAATTTGTATACAC
Terms and licenses: Academic/Nonprofit Terms; Industry Terms: Not Available to Industry
How to cite: pDRF1-GW yomCherry-T2A-mTurquoise2 was a gift from Bas Teusink (Addgene plasmid # 118447 ; http://n2t.net/addgene:118447 ; RRID:Addgene_118447)
